Addgene plasmid #61187: pCMU-TLEr
Purpose: Fluorescent reporter for transitory late endosome mCherry-MtRAB7A2 expressed under AtUBQ10 promoter
Depositing lab: Maria Harrison. Depositing organization: Boyce Thompson Institute for Plant Research, Inc. Publication: A set of fluorescent protein-based markers expressed from constitutive and arbuscular mycorrhiza-inducible promoters to label organelles, membranes and cytoskeletal elements in Medicago truncatula. Ivanov S, Harrison MJ. Plant J. 2014 Oct 20. doi: 10.1111/tpj.12706. PubMed 25329881.
Backbone
  Vector backbone: pK7m34GW
  Vector type: Plant Expression
  Selectable markers: Kanamycin
Growth in bacteria
  Bacterial resistance: Spectinomycin, 50 μg/mL
  Growth temperature: 37°C
  Growth strain: DH5alpha
  Copy number: High Copy
Gene/Insert
  Gene/Insert name: MtRAB7A2
  Insert size (bp): 621
  Promoter: AtUBQ10
  Tag / fusion protein: mCherry
  Cloning method: Gateway Cloning
  Sequencing primers: 5′ ATGCCTTCCCGTAGAAGAACG; 3′ TCAGCACTCACATCCTGATGAC
Terms and licenses: Academic/Nonprofit Terms; Industry Terms: Not Available to Industry
How to cite: pCMU-TLEr was a gift from Maria Harrison (Addgene plasmid # 61187 ; http://n2t.net/addgene:61187 ; RRID:Addgene_61187)
