[The description below was written by a language model from this plasmid's Addgene catalogue record and pLannotate feature annotations shown in this document.]
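Description:
pCMU-TLEr is a plant binary expression vector built on the pK7m34GW MultiSite Gateway destination backbone and designed for Agrobacterium-mediated T-DNA delivery. Outside the T-DNA borders it carries a high-copy ColE1/pUC-type origin for propagation in E. coli. It also has the pVS1 oriV with RepA and StaA, which support replication and stable maintenance in Agrobacterium, and a bom mobilisation region. Bacterial selection is by spectinomycin through the aadA (SmR) gene. Short annotated fragments of a gentamicin resistance gene, rop, lacZα and an integrase appear to be backbone remnants rather than functional parts.

Between the nopaline-type right and left border repeats lies the reporter cassette, assembled by three-fragment Gateway recombination. The roughly 2 kb segment between attB4 and attB1 is not annotated in the feature table, but its position matches the Arabidopsis UBQ10 promoter listed in the catalogue entry. It is followed by mCherry and, after attB2, the coding sequence of the Medicago truncatula small GTPase MtRAB7A2 (about 620 bp). The annotation software labels this sequence by its Arabidopsis homologue RABG3F. The result is an N-terminal mCherry fusion, terminated by a CaMV polyadenylation signal. A NOS promoter–nptII–NOS terminator cassette within the T-DNA provides kanamycin selection of transformed plant tissue.

The construct is a constitutively expressed red fluorescent marker for the transitory late endosome compartment. It belongs to a set of organelle, membrane and cytoskeleton markers developed for live-cell imaging in Medicago truncatula, including studies of arbuscular mycorrhizal symbiosis.
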