Features (pLannotate 1.2.2; 22 found; start..end, strand, type, name):
    227..283     +  CDS            GmR (fragment): gentamycin acetyltransferase; aacC1; confers resistance to gentamycin
    294..1081    +  CDS            SmR (fragment): aminoglycoside adenylyltransferase (Murphy, 1985); aadA; confers resistance to spectinomycin and streptomycin
   1325..1913    +  rep_origin     ori: high-copy-number ColE1/pMB1/pBR322/pUC origin of replication
   2099..2239    -  misc_feature   bom: basis of mobility region from pBR322
   2341..2380    -  CDS            rop (fragment): Rop protein, which maintains plasmids at low copy number; rop
   2583..2777    -  rep_origin     pVS1 oriV: origin of replication for the Pseudomonas plasmid pVS1 (Heeb et al., 2000)
   2843..3911    -  CDS            pVS1 RepA (fragment): replication protein from the Pseudomonas plasmid pVS1 (Heeb et al., 2000)
   4344..4973    -  CDS            pVS1 StaA: stability protein from the Pseudomonas plasmid pVS1 (Heeb et al., 2000)
   5533..5934    -  CDS            Y4CG_SINFN (fragment): Protein inferred from homology: Swiss-Prot protein existence level 3. From Sinorhizobium fredii (strain NBRC 101917 / NGR234).
   6273..6297    -  misc_feature   RB T-DNA repeat: right border repeat from nopaline C58 T-DNA
   6422..6442    +  protein_bind   attB4: mutant version of attB; core recombination site for the Gateway® BP reaction BP Clonase™
   8430..8450    +  protein_bind   attB1: mutant version of attB; core recombination site for the Gateway® BP reaction BP Clonase™
   8456..9163    +  CDS            mCherry: mCherry is a basic (constitutively fluorescent) red fluorescent protein published in 2004, derived from Discosoma sp.. It is reported to be a very rapidly-maturing monomer with low acid sensitivity.
   9168..9188    -  protein_bind   attB2: mutant version of attB; core recombination site for the Gateway® BP reaction BP Clonase™
   9191..9808    +  CDS            RABG3F: RAG3F_ARATH - Also known as RAB71, RAB7B. Experimental evidence at protein level: Swiss-Prot protein existence level 1. Essential for trafficking from prevacuolar compartments to vacuoles. Involved in the trafficking of newly synthesized protein to vacuoles. Essential for plant growth (PubMed:24824487). Participates in the recruitment of the core retromer components to the endosomal membrane by interacting with VPS35A (PubMed:23362252). From Arabidopsis thaliana (Mouse-ear cress).
   9837..9877    +  CDS            lacZα (fragment): LacZα fragment of β-galactosidase; lacZ fragment
   9976..10135   +  polyA_signal   CaMV poly(A) signal (fragment): cauliflower mosaic virus polyadenylation signal
  10252..10431   +  promoter       NOS promoter: nopaline synthase promoter
  10465..11256   +  CDS            neo: KKA2_KLEPN - Also known as kan, nptII. Experimental evidence at protein level: Swiss-Prot protein existence level 1. Resistance to kanamycin, neomycin, paromomycin, ribostamycin, butirosin and gentamicin B. From Klebsiella pneumoniae.
  11299..11551   +  terminator     NOS terminator: nopaline synthase terminator and poly(A) signal
  11644..11668   -  misc_feature   LB T-DNA repeat: left border repeat from nopaline C58 T-DNA
  11906..137     -  CDS            int (fragment) (across the origin): INT2_ECOLX - Protein inferred from homology: Swiss-Prot protein existence level 3. Putative integrase believed to be involved in the insertion of antibiotic resistance genes into plasmids and transposons. From Escherichia coli.
>Addgene plasmid #61187 | pCMU-TLEr | depositor full sequence | sequence record 100493 | pCMU-TLEr sequence 11906 bps
ATTCGGGCACGAACCCAGTGGACATAAGCCTCGTTCGGTTCGTAAGCTGTAATGCAAGTAGCGTAACTGC
CGTCACGCAACTGGTCCAGAACCTTGACCGAACGCAGCGGTGGTAACGGCGCAGTGGCGGTTTTCATGGC
TTCTTGTTATGACATGTTTTTTTGGGGTACAGTCTATGCCTCGGGCATCCAAGCAGCAAGCGCGTTACGC
CGTGGGTCGATGTTTGATGTTATGGAGCAGCAACGATGTTACGCAGCAGGGCAGTCGCCCTAAAACAAAG
TTAAACATCATGGGGGAAGCGGTGATCGCCGAAGTATCGACTCAACTATCAGAGGTAGTTGGCGTCATCG
AGCGCCATCTCGAACCGACGTTGCTGGCCGTACATTTGTACGGCTCCGCAGTGGATGGCGGCCTGAAGCC
ACACAGTGATATTGATTTGCTGGTTACGGTGACCGTAAGGCTTGATGAAACAACGCGGCGAGCTTTGATC
AACGACCTTTTGGAAACTTCGGCTTCCCCTGGAGAGAGCGAGATTCTCCGCGCTGTAGAAGTCACCATTG
TTGTGCACGACGACATCATTCCGTGGCGTTATCCAGCTAAGCGCGAACTGCAATTTGGAGAATGGCAGCG
CAATGACATTCTTGCAGGTATCTTCGAGCCAGCCACGATCGACATTGATCTGGCTATCTTGCTGACAAAA
GCAAGAGAACATAGCGTTGCCTTGGTAGGTCCAGCGGCGGAGGAACTCTTTGATCCGGTTCCTGAACAGG
ATCTATTTGAGGCGCTAAATGAAACCTTAACGCTATGGAACTCGCCGCCCGACTGGGCTGGCGATGAGCG
AAATGTAGTGCTTACGTTGTCCCGCATTTGGTACAGCGCAGTAACCGGCAAAATCGCGCCGAAGGATGTC
GCTGCCGACTGGGCAATGGAGCGCCTGCCGGCCCAGTATCAGCCCGTCATACTTGAAGCTAGACAGGCTT
ATCTTGGACAAGAAGAAGATCGCTTGGCCTCGCGCGCAGATCAGTTGGAAGAATTTGTCCACTACGTGAA
AGGCGAGATCACCAAGGTAGTCGGCAAATAATGTCTAGCTAGAAATTCGTTCAAGCCGACGCCGCTTCGC
CGGCGTTAACTCAAGCGATTAGATGCACTAAGCACATAATTGCTCACAGCCAAACTATCAGGTCAAGTCT
GCTTTTATTATTTTTAAGCGTGCATAATAAGCCCTACACAAATTGGGAGATATATCATGCATGACCAAAA
TCCCTTAACGTGAGTTTTCGTTCCACTGAGCGTCAGACCCCGTAGAAAAGATCAAAGGATCTTCTTGAGA
TCCTTTTTTTCTGCGCGTAATCTGCTGCTTGCAAACAAAAAAACCACCGCTACCAGCGGTGGTTTGTTTG
CCGGATCAAGAGCTACCAACTCTTTTTCCGAAGGTAACTGGCTTCAGCAGAGCGCAGATACCAAATACTG
TCCTTCTAGTGTAGCCGTAGTTAGGCCACCACTTCAAGAACTCTGTAGCACCGCCTACATACCTCGCTCT
GCTAATCCTGTTACCAGTGGCTGCTGCCAGTGGCGATAAGTCGTGTCTTACCGGGTTGGACTCAAGACGA
TAGTTACCGGATAAGGCGCAGCGGTCGGGCTGAACGGGGGGTTCGTGCACACAGCCCAGCTTGGAGCGAA
CGACCTACACCGAACTGAGATACCTACAGCGTGAGCTATGAGAAAGCGCCACGCTTCCCGAAGGGAGAAA
GGCGGACAGGTATCCGGTAAGCGGCAGGGTCGGAACAGGAGAGCGCACGAGGGAGCTTCCAGGGGGAAAC
GCCTGGTATCTTTATAGTCCTGTCGGGTTTCGCCACCTCTGACTTGAGCGTCGATTTTTGTGATGCTCGT
CAGGGGGGCGGAGCCTATGGAAAAACGCCAGCAACGCGGCCTTTTTACGGTTCCTGGCCTTTTGCTGGCC
TTTTGCTCACATGTTCTTTCCTGCGTTATCCCCTGATTCTGTGGATAACCGTATTACCGCCTTTGAGTGA
GCTGATACCGCTCGCCGCAGCCGAACGACCGAGCGCAGCGAGTCAGTGAGCGAGGAAGCGGAAGAGCGCC
TGATGCGGTATTTTCTCCTTACGCATCTGTGCGGTATTTCACACCGCATATGGTGCACTCTCAGTACAAT
CTGCTCTGATGCCGCATAGTTAAGCCAGTATACACTCCGCTATCGCTACGTGACTGGGTCATGGCTGCGC
CCCGACACCCGCCAACACCCGCTGACGCGCCCTGACGGGCTTGTCTGCTCCCGGCATCCGCTTACAGACA
AGCTGTGACCGTCTCCGGGAGCTGCATGTGTCAGAGGTTTTCACCGTCATCACCGAAACGCGCGAGGCAG
GGTGCCTTGATGTGGGCGCCGGCGGTCGAGTGGCGACGGCGCGGCTTGTCCGCGCCCTGGTAGATTGCCT
GGCCGTAGGCCAGCCATTTTTGAGCGGCCAGCGGCCGCGATAGGCCGACGCGAAGCGGCGGGGCGTAGGG
AGCGCAGCGACCGAAGGGTAGGCGCTTTTTGCAGCTCTTCGGCTGTGCGCTGGCCAGACAGTTATGCACA
GGCCAGGCGGGTTTTAAGAGTTTTAATAAGTTTTAAAGAGTTTTAGGCGGAAAAATCGCCTTTTTTCTCT
TTTATATCAGTCACTTACATGTGTGACCGGTTCCCAATGTACGGCTTTGGGTTCCCAATGTACGGGTTCC
GGTTCCCAATGTACGGCTTTGGGTTCCCAATGTACGTGCTATCCACAGGAAAGAGACCTTTTCGACCTTT
TTCCCCTGCTAGGGCAATTTGCCCTAGCATCTGCTCCGTACATTAGGAACCGGCGGATGCTTCGCCCTCG
ATCAGGTTGCGGTAGCGCATGACTAGGATCGGGCCAGCCTGCCCCGCCTCCTCCTTCAAATCGTACTCCG
GCAGGTCATTTGACCCGATCAGCTTGCGCACGGTGAAACAGAACTTCTTGAACTCTCCGGCGCTGCCACT
GCGTTCGTAGATCGTCTTGAACAACCATCTGGCTTCTGCCTTGCCTGCGGCGCGGCGTGCCAGGCGGTAG
AGAAAACGGCCGATGCCGGGATCGATCAAAAAGTAATCGGGGTGAACCGTCAGCACGTCCGGGTTCTTGC
CTTCTGTGATCTCGCGGTACATCCAATCAGCTAGCTCGATCTCGATGTACTCCGGCCGCCCGGTTTCGCT
CTTTACGATCTTGTAGCGGCTAATCAAGGCTTCACCCTCGGATACCGTCACCAGGCGGCCGTTCTTGGCC
TTCTTCGTACGCTGCATGGCAACGTGCGTGGTGTTTAACCGAATGCAGGTTTCTACCAGGTCGTCTTTCT
GCTTTCCGCCATCGGCTCGCCGGCAGAACTTGAGTACGTCCGCAACGTGTGGACGGAACACGCGGCCGGG
CTTGTCTCCCTTCCCTTCCCGGTATCGGTTCATGGATTCGGTTAGATGGGAAACCGCCATCAGTACCAGG
TCGTAATCCCACACACTGGCCATGCCGGCCGGCCCTGCGGAAACCTCTACGTGCCCGTCTGGAAGCTCGT
AGCGGATCACCTCGCCAGCTCGTCGGTCACGCTTCGACAGACGGAAAACGGCCACGTCCATGATGCTGCG
ACTATCGCGGGTGCCCACGTCATAGAGCATCGGAACGAAAAAATCTGGTTGCTCGTCGCCCTTGGGCGGC
TTCCTAATCGACGGCGCACCGGCTGCCGGCGGTTGCCGGGATTCTTTGCGGATTCGATCAGCGGCCGCTT
GCCACGATTCACCGGGGCGTGCTTCTGCCTCGATGCGTTGCCGCTGGGCGGCCTGCGCGGCCTTCAACTT
CTCCACCAGGTCATCACCCAGCGCCGCGCCGATTTGTACCGGGCCGGATGGTTTGCGACCGTCACGCCGA
TTCCTCGGGCTTGGGGGTTCCAGTGCCATTGCAGGGCCGGCAGACAACCCAGCCGCTTACGCCTGGCCAA
CCGCCCGTTCCTCCACACATGGGGCATTCCACGGCGTCGGTGCCTGGTTGTTCTTGATTTTCCATGCCGC
CTCCTTTAGCCGCTAAAATTCATCTACTCATTTATTCATTTGCTCATTTACTCTGGTAGCTGCGCGATGT
ATTCAGATAGCAGCTCGGTAATGGTCTTGCCTTGGCGTACCGCGTACATCTTCAGCTTGGTGTGATCCTC
CGCCGGCAACTGAAAGTTGACCCGCTTCATGGCTGGCGTGTCTGCCAGGCTGGCCAACGTTGCAGCCTTG
CTGCTGCGTGCGCTCGGACGGCCGGCACTTAGCGTGTTTGTGCTTTTGCTCATTTTCTCTTTACCTCATT
AACTCAAATGAGTTTTGATTTAATTTCAGCGGCCAGCGCCTGGACCTCGCGGGCAGCGTCGCCCTCGGGT
TCTGATTCAAGAACGGTTGTGCCGGCGGCGGCAGTGCCTGGGTAGCTCACGCGCTGCGTGATACGGGACT
CAAGAATGGGCAGCTCGTACCCGGCCAGCGCCTCGGCAACCTCACCGCCGATGCGCGTGCCTTTGATCGC
CCGCGACACGACAAAGGCCGCTTGTAGCCTTCCATCCGTGACCTCAATGCGCTGCTTAACCAGCTCCACC
AGGTCGGCGGTGGCCCATATGTCGTAAGGGCTTGGCTGCACCGGAATCAGCACGAAGTCGGCTGCCTTGA
TCGCGGACACAGCCAAGTCCGCCGCCTGGGGCGCTCCGTCGATCACTACGAAGTCGCGCCGGCCGATGGC
CTTCACGTCGCGGTCAATCGTCGGGCGGTCGATGCCGACAACGGTTAGCGGTTGATCTTCCCGCACGGCC
GCCCAATCGCGGGCACTGCCCTGGGGATCGGAATCGACTAACAGAACATCGGCCCCGGCGAGTTGCAGGG
CGCGGGCTAGATGGGTTGCGATGGTCGTCTTGCCTGACCCGCCTTTCTGGTTAAGTACAGCGATAACCTT
CATGCGTTCCCCTTGCGTATTTGTTTATTTACTCATCGCATCATATACGCAGCGACCGCATGACGCAAGC
TGTTTTACTCAAATACACATCACCTTTTTAGACGGCGGCGCTCGGTTTCTTCAGCGGCCAAGCTGGCCGG
CCAGGCCGCCAGCTTGGCATCAGACAAACCGGCCAGGATTTCATGCAGCCGCACGGTTGAGACGTGCGCG
GGCGGCTCGAACACGTACCCGGCCGCGATCATCTCCGCCTCGATCTCTTCGGTAATGAAAAACGGTTCGT
CCTGGCCGTCCTGGTGCGGTTTCATGCTTGTTCCTCTTGGCGTTCATTCTCGGCGGCCGCCAGGGCGTCG
GCCTCGGTCAATGCGTCCTCACGGAAGGCACCGCGCCGCCTGGCCTCGGTGGGCGTCACTTCCTCGCTGC
GCTCAAGTGCGCGGTACAGGGTCGAGCGATGCACGCCAAGCAGTGCAGCCGCCTCTTTCACGGTGCGGCC
TTCCTGGTCGATCAGCTCGCGGGCGTGCGCGATCTGTGCCGGGGTGAGGGTAGGGCGGGGGCCAAACTTC
ACGCCTCGGGCCTTGGCGGCCTCGCGCCCGCTCCGGGTGCGGTCGATGATTAGGGAACGCTCGAACTCGG
CAATGCCGGCGAACACGGTCAACACCATGCGGCCGGCCGGCGTGGTGGTGTCGGCCCACGGCTCTGCCAG
GCTACGCAGGCCCGCGCCGGCCTCCTGGATGCGCTCGGCAATGTCCAGTAGGTCGCGGGTGCTGCGGGCC
AGGCGGTCTAGCCTGGTCACTGTCACAACGTCGCCAGGGCGTAGGTGGTCAAGCATCCTGGCCAGCTCCG
GGCGGTCGCGCCTGGTGCCGGTGATCTTCTCGGAAAACAGCTTGGTGCAGCCGGCCGCGTGCAGTTCGGC
CCGTTGGTTGGTCAAGTCCTGGTCGTCGGTGCTGACGCGGGCATAGCCCAGCAGGCCAGCGGCGGCGCTC
TTGTTCATGGCGTAATGTCTCCGGTTCTAGTCGCAAGTATTCTACTTTATGCGACTAAAACACGCGACAA
GAAAACGCCAGGAAAAGGGCAGGGCGGCAGCCTGTCGCGTAACTTAGGACTTGTGCGACATGTCGTTTTC
AGAAGACGGCTGCACTGAACGTCAGAAGCCGACTGCACTATAGCAGCGGAGGGGTTGGATCAAAGTACTT
TGATCCCGAGGGGAACCCTGTGGTTGGCATGCACATACAAATGGACGAACGGATAAACCTTTTCACGCCC
TTTTAAATATCCGTTATTCTAATAAACGCTCTTTTCTCTTAGGTTTACCCGCCAATATATCCTGTCAAAC
ACTGATAGTTTAAACTGAAGGCGGGAAACGACAATCTGATCCAAGCTCAAGCTAAGCTTGGGCCCGAGCG
GATAACAATTTCACACAGGAAACAGCTATGACCATGATTACGCCAAGCTATCAACTTTGTATAGAAAAGT
TGAGTCTAGCTCAACAGAGCTTTTAACCCAAATTGGTACAATAGAATACAACTTTAGATCATAATTCTCA
AAAGAAAGAGATTCCTTAGCTATTCTATCTGCCACTCCATTTCCTTCTCGGCTTGTATGCACAAGCATAA
AATCCTCAAACTTGCTAAGTAGATACTTTATGTCTTGGATAATTGGATTGAGACTTGACAAGCATAACTT
TCATGTAACCAAAGACACAAGTTGCTGAGAATCCACCTCAAAAATGATCTTCCTATAATTGAATCGGGAT
AATGACAGCACAGCCCATCTAAGAGCCTCCACTTCTACTTCCAGCACGCTTCTTACTTTTACCACAGCTC
TTGCACCTAACCATAACACCTTCCCTGTATGATCGCGAAGCACCCACCCTAAGCCACATTTTAATCCTTC
TGTTGGCCATGCCCCATCAAAGTTGCACTTAACCCAAGATTGTGGTGGAGCTTCCCATGTTTCTCGTCTG
TCCCGACGGTGTTGTGGTTGGTGCTTTCCTTACATTCTGAGCCTCTTTCCTTCTAATCCACTCATCTGCA
TCTTCTTGTGTCCTTACTAATACCTCATTGGTTCCAAATTCCCTCCCTTTAAGCACCAGCTCGTTTCTGT
TCTTCCACAGCCTCCCAAGTATCCAAGGGACTAAAGCCTCCACATTCTTCAGATCAGGATATTCTTGTTT
AAGATGTTGAACTCTATGGAGGTTTGTATGAACTGATGATCTAGGACCGGATAAGTTCCCTTCTTCATAG
CGAACTTATTCAAAGAATGTTTTGTGTATCATTCTTGTTACATTGTTATTAATGAAAAAATATTATTGGT
CATTGGACTGAACACGAGTGTTAAATATGGACCAGGCCCCAAATAAGATCCATTGATATATGAATTAAAT
AACAAGAATAAATCGAGTCACCAAACCACTTGCCTTTTTTAACGAGACTTGTTCACCAACTTGATACAAA
AGTCATTATCCTATGCAAATCAATAATCATACAAAAATATCCAATAACACTAAAAAATTAAAAGAAATGG
ATAATTTCACAATATGTTATACGATAAAGAAGTTACTTTTCCAAGAAATTCACTGATTTTATAAGCCCAC
TTGCATTAGATAAATGGCAAAAAAAAACAAAAAGGAAAAGAAATAAAGCACGAAGAATTCTAGAAAATAC
GAAATACGCTTCAATGCAGTGGGACCCACGGTTCAATTATTGCCAATTTTCAGCTCCACCGTATATTTAA
AAAATAAAACGATAATGCTAAAAAAATATAAATCGTAACGATCGTTAAATCTCAACGGCTGGATCTTATG
ACGACCGTTAGAAATTGTGGTTGTCGACGAGTCAGTAATAAACGGCGTCAAAGTGGTTGCAGCCGGCACA
CACGAGTCGTGTTTATCAACTCAAAGCACAAATACTTTTCCTCAACCTAAAAATAAGGCAATTAGCCAAA
AACAACTTTGCGTGTAAACAACGCTCAATACACGTGTCATTTTATTATTAGCTATTGCTTCACCGCCTTA
GCTTTCTCGTGACCTAGTCGTCCTCGTCTTTTCTTCTTCTTCTTCTATAAAACAATACCCAAAGAGCTCT
TCTTCTTCACAATTCAGATTTCAATTTCTCAAAATCTTAAAAACTTTCTCTCAATTCTCTCTACCGTGAT
CAAGGTAAATTTCTGTGTTCCTTATTCTCTCAAAATCTTCGATTTTGTTTTCGTTCGATCCCAATTTCGT
ATATGTTCTTTGGTTTAGATTCTGTTAATCTTAGATCGAAGACGATTTTCTGGGTTTGATCGTTAGATAT
CATCTTAATTCTCGATTAGGGTTTCATAGATATCATCCGATTTGTTCAAATAATTTGAGTTTTGTCGAAT
AATTACTCTTCGATTTGTGATTTCTATCTAGATCTGGTGTTAGTTTCTAGTTTGTGCGATCGAATTTGTC
GATTAATCTGAGTTTTTCTGATTAACAGGCAAGTTTGTACAAAAAAGCAGGCTTCATGGTGAGCAAGGGC
GAGGAGGATAACATGGCCATCATCAAGGAGTTCATGCGCTTCAAGGTGCACATGGAGGGCTCCGTGAACG
GCCACGAGTTCGAGATCGAGGGCGAGGGCGAGGGCCGCCCCTACGAGGGCACCCAGACCGCCAAGCTGAA
GGTGACCAAGGGTGGCCCCCTGCCCTTCGCCTGGGACATCCTGTCCCCTCAGTTCATGTACGGCTCCAAG
GCCTACGTGAAGCACCCCGCCGACATCCCCGACTACTTGAAGCTGTCCTTCCCCGAGGGCTTCAAGTGGG
AGCGCGTGATGAACTTCGAGGACGGCGGCGTGGTGACCGTGACCCAGGACTCCTCCCTGCAGGACGGCGA
GTTCATCTACAAGGTGAAGCTGCGCGGCACCAACTTCCCCTCCGACGGCCCCGTAATGCAGAAGAAGACC
ATGGGCTGGGAGGCCTCCTCCGAGCGGATGTACCCCGAGGACGGCGCCCTGAAGGGCGAGATCAAGCAGA
GGCTGAAGCTGAAGGACGGCGGCCACTACGACGCTGAGGTCAAGACCACCTACAAGGCCAAGAAGCCCGT
GCAGCTGCCCGGCGCCTACAACGTCAACATCAAGTTGGACATCACCTCCCACAACGAGGACTACACCATC
GTGGAACAGTACGAACGCGCCGAGGGCCGCCACTCCACCGGCGGCATGGACGAGCTGTACAAGGACCCAG
CTTTCTTGTACAAAGTGGAAATGCCTTCCCGTAGAAGAACGCTCTTGAAAGTCATCATTCTCGGTGACAG
CGGGGTGGGGAAGACGTCTTTGATGAATCAATATGTGAATAAGAAGTTTAGTAATCAGTACAAGGCAACC
ATTGGAGCTGACTTCTTAACCAAAGAAGTGCAATTTGAAGATAGGCTTTTCACCTTACAGATTTGGGATA
CAGCTGGCCAGGAGAGATTCCAAAGCCTAGGAGTTGCTTTCTATCGTGGGGCTGATTGCTGTGTTCTTGT
ATACGATGTTAATTCAATGAAATCATTTGACAACCTTAACAACTGGAGGGAGGAATTTCTGATTCAAGCA
AATCCTTCCGATCCAGAGAATTTTCCTTTTGTTGTTATAGGAAACAAGATCGACATTGATGGTGGGAACA
GTAGAGTGGTTTCAGAAAAGAAGGCTCGGGCATGGTGTGCAGCAAAAGGAAATATCCCATATTTTGAGAC
ATCTGCCAAAGAAGGTATTAATGTCGAGGAAGCATTCCAAACCATAGCAAAGGATGCCCTGAAAAGCGGG
GAAGAGGAAGAATTATACCTGCCAGACACAATTGATGTTGGAAACAGCAATCAGCCAAGGTCATCAGGAT
GTGAGTGCTGAGCAACTTTATTATACATAGTTGATAATTCACTGGCCGTCGTTTTACAACGTCGTGACTG
GGAAAACGATCTAACTGACTAGCCGCGGCCATGGCGGCCGGGAGCGGCCATGCTAGAGTCCGCAAAAATC
ACCAGTCTCTCTCTACAAATCTATCTCTCTCTATTTTTCTCCAGAATAATGTGTGAGTAGTTCCCAGATA
AGGGAATTAGGGTTCTTATAGGGTTTCGCTCATGTGTTGAGCATATAAGAAACCCTTAGTATGTATTTGT
ATTTGTAAAATACTTCTATCAATAAAATTTCTAATTCCTAAAACCAAAATCCAGTGACCTGCAGGTCGAC
CATATGGGAGAGCTCGAATTATCATACATGAGAATTAAGGGAGTCACGTTATGACCCCCGCCGATGACGC
GGGACAAGCCGTTTTACGTTTGGAACTGACAGAACCGCAACGTTGAAGGAGCCACTCAGCCGCGGGTTTC
TGGAGTTTAATGAGCTAAGCACATACGTCAGAAACCATTATTGCGCGTTCAAAAGTCGCCTAAGGTCACT
ATCAGCTAGCAAATATTTCTTGTCAAAAATGCTCCACTGACGTTCCATAAATTCCCCTCGGTATCCAATT
AGAGTCTCATATTCACTCTCAACTCGATCGAGGCATGATTGAACAAGATGGATTGCACGCAGGTTCTCCG
GCCGCTTGGGTGGAGAGGCTATTCGGCTATGACTGGGCACAACAGACAATCGGCTGCTCTGATGCCGCCG
TGTTCCGGCTGTCAGCGCAGGGGCGCCCGGTTCTTTTTGTCAAGACCGACCTGTCCGGTGCCCTGAATGA
ACTCCAAGACGAGGCAGCGCGGCTATCGTGGCTGGCCACGACGGGCGTTCCTTGCGCAGCTGTGCTCGAC
GTTGTCACTGAAGCGGGAAGGGACTGGCTGCTATTGGGCGAAGTGCCGGGGCAGGATCTCCTGTCATCTC
ACCTTGCTCCTGCCGAGAAAGTATCCATCATGGCTGATGCAATGCGGCGGCTGCATACGCTTGATCCGGC
TACCTGCCCATTCGACCACCAAGCGAAACATCGCATCGAGCGAGCACGTACTCGGATGGAAGCCGGTCTT
GTCGATCAGGATGATCTGGACGAAGAGCATCAGGGGCTCGCGCCAGCCGAACTGTTCGCCAGGCTCAAGG
CGCGGATGCCCGACGGCGAGGATCTCGTCGTGACCCACGGCGATGCCTGCTTGCCGAATATCATGGTGGA
AAATGGCCGCTTTTCTGGATTCATCGACTGTGGCCGGCTGGGTGTGGCGGACCGCTATCAGGACATAGCG
TTGGCTACCCGTGATATTGCTGAAGAGCTTGGCGGCGAATGGGCTGACCGCTTCCTCGTGCTTTACGGTA
TCGCCGCTCCCGATTCGCAGCGCATCGCCTTCTATCGCCTTCTTGACGAGTTCTTCTGAGCGGGACTCTG
GGGTTCGGACTCTAGCTAGAGTCAAGCAGATCGTTCAAACATTTGGCAATAAAGTTTCTTAAGATTGAAT
CCTGTTGCCGGTCTTGCGATGATTATCATATAATTTCTGTTGAATTACGTTAAGCATGTAATAATTAACA
TGTAATGCATGACGTTATTTATGAGATGGGTTTTTATGATTAGAGTCCCGCAATTATACATTTAATACGC
GATAGAAAACAAAATATAGCGCGCAAACTAGGATAAATTATCGCGCGCGGTGTCATCTATGTTACTAGAT
CGACCGGCATGCAAGCTGATAATTCAATTCGGCGTTAATTCAGTACATTAAAAACGTCCGCAATGTGTTA
TTAAGTTGTCTAAGCGTCAATTTGTTTACACCACAATATATCCTGCCACCAGCCAGCCAACAGCTCCCCG
ACCGGCAGCTCGGCACAAAATCACCACTCGATACAGGCAGCCCATCAGTCCGGGACGGCGTCAGCGGGAG
AGCCGTTGTAAGGCGGCAGACTTTGCTCATGTTACCGATGCTATTCGGAAGAACGGCAACTAAGCTGCCG
GGTTTGAAACACGGATGATCTCGCGGAGGGTAGCATGTTGATTGTAACGATGACAGAGCGTTGCTGCCTG
TGATCA
