>Addgene plasmid #61187 | pCMU-TLEr | addgene partial sequence | sequence record 107982 | mCherry-F 5'-ccccgtaatgcagaagaaga-3'
GTACCCCGAGGACGGCGCCCTGAAGGGCGAGATCAAGCAGAGGCTGAAGCTGAAGGACGGCGGCCACTAC
GACGCTGAGGTCAAGACCACCTACAAGGCCAAGAAGCCCGTGCAGCTGCCCGGCGCCTACAACGTCAACA
TCAAGTTGGACATCACCTCCCACAACGAGGACTACACCATCGTGGAACAGTACGAACGCGCCGAGGGCCG
CCACTCCACCGGCGGCATGGACGAGCTGTACAAGGACCCAGCTTTCTTGTACAAAGTGGAAATGCCTTCC
CGTAGAAGAACGCTCTTGAAAGTCATCATTCTCGGTGACAGCGGGGTGGGGAAGACGTCTTTGATGAATC
AATATGTGAATAAGAAGTTTAGTAATCAGTACAAGGCAACCATTGGAGCTGACTTCTTAACCAAAGAAGT
GCAATTTGAAGATAGGCTTTTCACCTTACAGATTTGGGATACAGCTGGCCAGGAGAGATTCCAAAGCCTA
GGAGTTGCTTTCTATCGTGGGGCTGATTGCTGTGTTCTTGTATACGATGTTAATTCAATGAAATCATTTG
ACAACCTTAACAACTGGAGGGAGGAATTTCTGATTCAAGCAAATCCTTCCGATCCAGAGAATTTTCCTTT
TGTTGTTATAGGAAACAAGATCGACATTGATGGTGGGAACAGTAGAGTGGTTTCAGAAAAGAAGGCTCGG
GCATGGTGTGCAGCAAAAGGAAATATCCCATATTTTGAGACATCTGCCAAAGAAGGTATTAATGTCGAGG
AAGCATTCCAAACCATAGCAAAGGATGCCCTGAAAAGCGGGGAAGAGGAAGAATTATACCTGCCAGACAC
AATTGATGTTGGAAACAGCAATCAGCCAAGGTCATCAGGAT
